>Addgene plasmid #59453 | pLV-Enh eGFP Reporter-muKC1-IGR16 | addgene partial sequence | sequence record 95678 | EGFP-N 5'-CGTCGCCGTCCAGCTCGACCAG-3'
ATGGTGGCGACCGGTGCGCTCCGCGGCGTGGATGCTCCGGGGAAAGTTGCGCTCCGCGGCAGGGATGCTC
CTGGGAAGGTTGCGCTCCGCGGCAGGGATGCTCTGGGGAAGGCTGGTCCTGGCCGAGGATCGGGAACGCG
CCGCTCGCTCTGCTTCTCTTGTCTTCGCTTGTCTCTGGATGGAACCAGATTTGGTTCTGAGTAGCTGTCA
GCGTCTGGTGACCTGCTCGCCGCCCTGCGCCTTTAAGGAGTCTTCACCGGCCCCGCCCACTCTCCGCTGG
GCCAATCAGCGAGCCGGAGGAGGCCTTGGGGCCAGGAATCTTCCAGCAGTTTCGCGTCTGGTGGAGCTTC
CCCGCCTCCCTTGAGTAATCGGAGTTGTGGGTTCCGCCCTTGTCCAGAACTCTCCAGAGGTTTCTGGGGT
TCACTGGAGAGTACGGATTCCTGAGGGGGAGGGTGTGGGGAAGTGCTGGTGCTACTAGTGACACTGTTGC
TATGGCGACGCATTACTAAGGCCTGTGTGGAATGGACAAGAAAGATCACCTCTAGCTCGGTGTTGTGTAC
AGTTTGTTGTGATTTGTGGGGTTTCGCCAACTCGCACAGTTCTGAATATGGGGGTTAAAGGCTAAAACTT
AAGGGCTAAAACTT
