[The description below was written by a language model from this plasmid's Addgene catalogue record.]
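Description:
pLV-Enh eGFP Reporter-muKC1-IGR16 is a lentiviral enhancer-reporter plasmid of about 8.8 kb, built to test whether a candidate regulatory element can drive transcription in different cell types. It derives from the Brachyury-eGFP lentiviral vector, in which the original Brachyury promoter was removed and replaced with the mouse Hsp68 minimal promoter. This promoter has little activity of its own, so eGFP expression depends on an enhancer placed next to it, and fluorescence becomes a readout of enhancer strength and cell-type specificity. The plasmid is maintained in bacteria as a high-copy construct under ampicillin selection, and the record lists a recombination-deficient strain of the kind commonly used to keep lentiviral repeat sequences stable.

The insert is an 832 bp mouse genomic fragment from chromosome 11, identified as an enhancer in an intergenic region of the keratin type I gene cluster. The plasmid name labels this element muKC1-IGR16, whereas the insert field calls it mK10-IGR5; the record does not explain the differing names. The fragment was introduced by Gateway cloning, and the depositor notes that the final plasmid is the post-recombination product, so it carries attB sites flanking the insert rather than the attR sites suggested by the map.

Packaged as lentivirus, the construct allows stable delivery of the enhancer–Hsp68–eGFP cassette into target cells, so that activity of this keratin-cluster enhancer can be compared across cell types. No feature table was supplied, so details such as the LTR configuration, other viral elements or any mammalian selection marker are not stated.
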