Addgene plasmid #59453: pLV-Enh eGFP Reporter-muKC1-IGR16
Purpose: Lentiviral GFP reporter for testing enhancer activity in different cell types. Insert is an enhancer identified in the intergenic region of the keratin type I cluster.
Depositing lab: Benjamin Yu. Depositing organization: University of California, San Diego (UCSD).
Backbone
  Vector backbone: Brachyury-eGFP
  Backbone size w/o insert (bp): 7967
  Total vector size (bp): 8799
  Modifications to backbone: Original vector is Brachyury-eGFP (Kita-Matsuo et al. 2009) with the Brachyury promoter cloned out and replaced with the minimal Hsp68 promoter from the Hsp68-lacZ-Gateway plasmid (Pennacchio et al. 2006)
  Vector type: Lentiviral
Growth in bacteria
  Bacterial resistance: Ampicillin, 100 μg/mL
  Growth temperature: 37°C
  Growth strain: Stbl3
  Copy number: High Copy
Gene/Insert
  Gene/Insert name: mK10-IGR5 (alt name: mm9 ch11: 99258795-99259626)
  Species: M. musculus (mouse)
  Insert size (bp): 832
  Promoter: Mu Hsp68 minimal promoter
  Cloning method: Gateway Cloning
  Sequencing primers: 5′ CAAAACCTGTAAGAAGAGACTCACACTC; 3′ GACTGAGGCCATTTCAGGTT
Terms and licenses: Academic/Nonprofit Terms; Industry Terms: Not Available to Industry
Depositor comments: Please note that the final plasmid sequence is post-Gateway recombination. The plasmid contains attB sites (not attR sites as the map implies).
How to cite: pLV-Enh eGFP Reporter-muKC1-IGR16 was a gift from Benjamin Yu (Addgene plasmid # 59453 ; http://n2t.net/addgene:59453 ; RRID:Addgene_59453)
